Addgene plasmid #132091: pDONR221_SLC2A10
Purpose: Gateway entry clone with codon-optimized ORF sequence for subcloning into custom expression vectors
Depositing lab: RESOLUTE Consortium & Giulio Superti-Furga. Depositing organization: CeMM Research Center for Molecular Medicine. Publication: The RESOLUTE consortium: unlocking SLC transporters for drug discovery. Superti-Furga G, Lackner D, Wiedmer T, Ingles-Prieto A, Barbosa B, Girardi E, Goldmann U, Gurtl B, Klavins K, Klimek C, Lindinger S, Lineiro-Retes E, Muller AC, Onstein S, Redinger G, Reil D, Sedlyarov V, Wolf G, Crawford M, Everley R, ... Steppan CM. Nat Rev Drug Discov. 2020 Jul;19(7):429-430. doi: 10.1038/d41573-020-00056-6. PubMed 32265506.
Backbone
  Vector backbone: pDONR221
  Backbone manufacturer: Thermo Fisher Scientific
  Backbone size w/o insert (bp): 2550
  Vector type: Mammalian Expression
Growth in bacteria
  Bacterial resistance: Kanamycin, 50 μg/mL
  Growth temperature: 37°C
  Growth strain: Stbl3
  Copy number: High Copy
Gene/Insert
  Gene/Insert name: SLC2A10 (alt name: GLUT10)
  Species: H. sapiens (human)
  Insert size (bp): 1623
  Entrez Gene: SLC2A10 (a.k.a. ATS, GLUT10)
  Cloning method: Gateway Cloning
  Sequencing primers: 5′ M13-fwd; 3′ M13-rev
Terms and licenses: Academic/Nonprofit Terms; Industry Terms
Depositor comments: For more information on the full Resolute plasmid collection, please see www.addgene.org/depositor-collections/re-solute/. Please provide your feedback on this plasmid to the RESOLUTE consortium by filling out their RESOLUTE repository feedback form: https://forms.office.com/Pages/ResponsePage.aspx?id=0e05yklzmkS7rjFGQL4N7z4feCLQvEJAmVcOCM_u885UN1JJRko0Ukg4TVQwNTZLOUxPQVJWT1NHUCQlQCN0PWcu
How to cite: pDONR221_SLC2A10 was a gift from RESOLUTE Consortium & Giulio Superti-Furga (Addgene plasmid # 132091 ; http://n2t.net/addgene:132091 ; RRID:Addgene_132091)
