[The description below was written by a language model from this plasmid's Addgene catalogue record and the feature table of its GenBank file.]
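Description:
pDONR221_SLC2A10 is a Gateway entry clone built on the pDONR221 backbone, carrying a codon-optimized open reading frame for human SLC2A10 (also known as GLUT10), a member of the solute carrier family of transporters. The circular plasmid is 4,173 bp, with an insert listed at 1,623 bp. It is propagated in E. coli through a high-copy ColE1/pUC-type origin of replication and selected with kanamycin through the aph(3')-Ia aminoglycoside phosphotransferase gene.

The feature table does not annotate the ORF itself, but the interval between the attL1 and attL2 sites matches the stated insert size, so the SLC2A10 coding sequence sits between these two recombination sites. The attL sites are the substrates for LR Clonase, which transfers the flanked ORF in a defined orientation into any attR-containing destination vector. Although the catalogue classifies the plasmid as a mammalian expression vector, the entry clone contains no eukaryotic promoter or polyadenylation signal; expression depends on the destination vector chosen. Upstream of attL1, the rrnB T1 and T2 terminators insulate the insert from read-through transcription originating in the backbone. A T7 promoter lies just outside attL2 and points back toward the insert. M13 forward and reverse primer sites flank the cassette for sequence verification.

The plasmid is part of a consortium-generated collection of SLC transporter clones and serves as a source for subcloning the codon-optimized ORF into custom expression vectors. The record does not state whether the ORF retains a stop codon or carries any tags.
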