LOCUS       Exported 4173 bp ds-DNA circular SYN 12-MAY-2021
DEFINITION  Gateway entry clone with codon-optimized ORF sequence for subcloning
            into custom expression vectors.
ACCESSION   .
VERSION     .
KEYWORDS    pDONR221_SLC2A10
SOURCE      synthetic DNA construct
  ORGANISM  synthetic DNA construct
REFERENCE   1 (bases 1 to 4173)
  TITLE     RESOLUTE consortium SLC collection
REFERENCE   2 (bases 1 to 4173)
  AUTHORS   .
  TITLE     Direct Submission
  JOURNAL   Exported May 12, 2021 from SnapGene Server 1.1.58
            http://www.snapgene.com
FEATURES             Location/Qualifiers
     source          1..4173
                     /organism="synthetic DNA construct"
                     /mol_type="other DNA"
     primer_bind     92..109
                     /label=L4440
                     /note="L4440 vector, forward primer"
     terminator      268..295
                     /label=rrnB T2 terminator
                     /note="transcription terminator T2 from the E. coli rrnB
                     gene"
     terminator      387..473
                     /gene="Escherichia coli rrnB"
                     /label=rrnB T1 terminator
                     /note="transcription terminator T1 from the E. coli rrnB
                     gene"
     primer_bind     522..544
                     /label=M13/pUC Forward
                     /note="In lacZ gene"
     primer_bind     536..553
                     /label=M13 Forward
                     /note="In lacZ gene. Also called M13-F20 or M13 (-21)
                     Forward"
     primer_bind     537..553
                     /label=M13 fwd
                     /note="common sequencing primer, one of multiple similar
                     variants"
     protein_bind    569..668
                     /gene="mutant version of attL"
                     /label=attL1
                     /bound_moiety="LR Clonase(TM)"
                     /note="recombination site for the Gateway(R) LR reaction"
     protein_bind    complement(2298..2397)
                     /gene="mutant version of attL"
                     /label=attL2
                     /bound_moiety="LR Clonase(TM)"
                     /note="recombination site for the Gateway(R) LR reaction"
     primer_bind     complement(2414..2433)
                     /label=T7
                     /note="T7 promoter, forward primer"
     promoter        complement(2415..2433)
                     /label=T7 promoter
                     /note="promoter for bacteriophage T7 RNA polymerase"
     primer_bind     complement(2438..2454)
                     /label=M13 rev
                     /note="common sequencing primer, one of multiple similar
                     variants"
     primer_bind     complement(2438..2454)
                     /label=M13 Reverse
                     /note="In lacZ gene. Also called M13-rev"
     primer_bind     complement(2556..2575)
                     /label=pENTR-R
                     /note="pENTR vectors, reverse primer"
     CDS             2567..3376
                     /codon_start=1
                     /gene="aph(3')-Ia"
                     /product="aminoglycoside phosphotransferase"
                     /label=KanR
                     /note="confers resistance to kanamycin in bacteria or G418
                     (Geneticin(R)) in eukaryotes"
                     /translation="MSHIQRETSRPRLNSNMDADLYGYKWARDNVGQSGATIYRLYGKP
                     DAPELFLKHGKGSVANDVTDEMVRLNWLTEFMPLPTIKHFIRTPDDAWLLTTAIPGKTA
                     FQVLEEYPDSGENIVDALAVFLRRLHSIPVCNCPFNSDRVFRLAQAQSRMNNGLVDASD
                     FDDERNGWPVEQVWKEMHKLLPFSPDSVVTHGDFSLDNLIFDEGKLIGCIDVGRVGIAD
                     RYQDLAILWNCLGEFSPSLQKRLFQKYGIDNPDMNKLQFHLMLDEFF"
     primer_bind     complement(2634..2653)
                     /label=Kan-R
                     /note="Kanamycin resistance gene, reverse primer"
     rep_origin      3523..4111
                     /direction=RIGHT
                     /label=ori
                     /note="high-copy-number ColE1/pMB1/pBR322/pUC origin of
                     replication"
     primer_bind     4012..4031
                     /label=pBR322ori-F
                     /note="pBR322 origin, forward primer"
ORIGIN
        1 ctttcctgcg ttatcccctg attctgtgga taaccgtatt accgcctttg agtgagctga
       61 taccgctcgc cgcagccgaa cgaccgagcg cagcgagtca gtgagcgagg aagcggaaga
      121 gcgcccaata cgcaaaccgc ctctccccgc gcgttggccg attcattaat gcagctggca
      181 cgacaggttt cccgactgga aagcgggcag tgagcgcaac gcaattaata cgcgtaccgc
      241 tagccaggaa gagtttgtag aaacgcaaaa aggccatccg tcaggatggc cttctgctta
      301 gtttgatgcc tggcagttta tggcgggcgt cctgcccgcc accctccggg ccgttgcttc
      361 acaacgttca aatccgctcc cggcggattt gtcctactca ggagagcgtt caccgacaaa
      421 caacagataa aacgaaaggc ccagtcttcc gactgagcct ttcgttttat ttgatgcctg
      481 gcagttccct actctcgcgt taacgctagc atggatgttt tcccagtcac gacgttgtaa
      541 aacgacggcc agtcttaagc tcgggcccca aataatgatt ttattttgac tgatagtgac
      601 ctgttcgttg caacacattg atgagcaatg cttttttata atgccaactt tgtacaaaaa
      661 agcaggctcc accatgggac actccccacc tgtgctgcca ctgtgcgcat ccgtgtctct
      721 gctgggagga ctgaccttcg gctacgagct ggccgtgatc tctggcgccc tgctgccact
      781 gcagctggac tttggcctga gctgcctgga gcaggagttc ctggtgggat ccctgctgct
      841 gggcgccctg ctggcctctc tggtgggcgg ctttctgatc gattgttatg gcaggaagca
      901 ggccatcctg ggatccaacc tggtgctgct ggcaggatct ctgaccctgg gactggcagg
      961 aagcctggca tggctggtgc tgggccgcgc cgtggtgggc ttcgccatca gcctgagctc
     1021 catggcctgc tgtatctacg tgtccgagct ggtgggacct aggcagagag gcgtgctggt
     1081 gtccctgtat gaggccggca tcaccgtggg catcctgctg tcttacgccc tgaattatgc
     1141 actggcagga accccatggg gatggaggca catgtttgga tgggcaacag caccagccgt
     1201 gctgcagagc ctgtccctgc tgttcctgcc tgcaggaaca gacgagaccg caacacacaa
     1261 ggatctgatc cctctgcagg gaggagaggc accaaagctg ggacctggca ggccacgcta
     1321 ctcctttctg gacctgttcc gggccagaga taacatgagg ggaaggacca cagtgggact
     1381 gggactggtg ctgtttcagc agctgaccgg ccagcccaac gtgctgtgct atgcctccac
     1441 aatcttttct agcgtgggat tccacggagg atcctctgcc gtgctggcat ctgtgggact
     1501 gggagcagtg aaggtggcag ccaccctgac agcaatggga ctggtggaca gagcaggccg
     1561 gagagccctg ctgctggcag gatgcgccct gatggccctg tctgtgagcg gaatcggact
     1621 ggtgagcttc gccgtgccca tggatagcgg accttcctgt ctggcagtgc caaacgcaac
     1681 cggacagaca ggcctgcctg gcgactccgg cctgctgcag gatagctccc tgccacccat
     1741 cccaaggacc aatgaggacc agagggagcc aatcctgagc accgccaaga agacaaagcc
     1801 acaccccagg agcggcgatc cctccgcccc tccacgcctg gccctgtcta gcgccctgcc
     1861 aggaccacct ctgccagcaa ggggacacgc actgctgaga tggaccgccc tgctgtgcct
     1921 gatggtgttc gtgagcgcct tcagcttcgg cttcggccct gtgacatggc tggtgctgtc
     1981 tgagatctac ccagtggaga tccggggcag agcctttgcc ttctgtaaca gctttaattg
     2041 ggccgccaac ctgtttatct ccctgtcttt cctggacctg atcggcacca tcggcctgag
     2101 ctggacattc ctgctgtacg gactgaccgc cgtgctggga ctgggcttta tctatctgtt
     2161 cgtgcccgag acaaagggcc agagcctggc cgagatcgat cagcagttcc agaagaggcg
     2221 ctttaccctg tccttcggcc accggcagaa ttctacaggc atcccttata gcagaatcga
     2281 gatctccgcc gcctctgacc cagctttctt gtacaaagtt ggcattataa gaaagcattg
     2341 cttatcaatt tgttgcaacg aacaggtcac tatcagtcaa aataaaatca ttatttgcca
     2401 tccagctgat atcccctata gtgagtcgta ttacatggtc atagctgttt cctggcagct
     2461 ctggcccgtg tctcaaaatc tctgatgtta cattgcacaa gataaaaata tatcatcatg
     2521 aacaataaaa ctgtctgctt acataaacag taatacaagg ggtgttatga gccatattca
     2581 acgggaaacg tcgaggccgc gattaaattc caacatggat gctgatttat atgggtataa
     2641 atgggctcgc gataatgtcg ggcaatcagg tgcgacaatc tatcgcttgt atgggaagcc
     2701 cgatgcgcca gagttgtttc tgaaacatgg caaaggtagc gttgccaatg atgttacaga
     2761 tgagatggtc agactaaact ggctgacgga atttatgcct cttccgacca tcaagcattt
     2821 tatccgtact cctgatgatg catggttact caccactgcg atccccggaa aaacagcatt
     2881 ccaggtatta gaagaatatc ctgattcagg tgaaaatatt gttgatgcgc tggcagtgtt
     2941 cctgcgccgg ttgcattcga ttcctgtttg taattgtcct tttaacagcg atcgcgtatt
     3001 tcgtctcgct caggcgcaat cacgaatgaa taacggtttg gttgatgcga gtgattttga
     3061 tgacgagcgt aatggctggc ctgttgaaca agtctggaaa gaaatgcata aacttttgcc
     3121 attctcaccg gattcagtcg tcactcatgg tgatttctca cttgataacc ttatttttga
     3181 cgaggggaaa ttaataggtt gtattgatgt tggacgagtc ggaatcgcag accgatacca
     3241 ggatcttgcc atcctatgga actgcctcgg tgagttttct ccttcattac agaaacggct
     3301 ttttcaaaaa tatggtattg ataatcctga tatgaataaa ttgcagtttc atttgatgct
     3361 cgatgagttt ttctaatcag aattggttaa ttggttgtaa cactggcaga gcattacgct
     3421 gacttgacgg gacggcgcaa gctcatgacc aaaatccctt aacgtgagtt acgcgtcgtt
     3481 ccactgagcg tcagaccccg tagaaaagat caaaggatct tcttgagatc ctttttttct
     3541 gcgcgtaatc tgctgcttgc aaacaaaaaa accaccgcta ccagcggtgg tttgtttgcc
     3601 ggatcaagag ctaccaactc tttttccgaa ggtaactggc ttcagcagag cgcagatacc
     3661 aaatactgtt cttctagtgt agccgtagtt aggccaccac ttcaagaact ctgtagcacc
     3721 gcctacatac ctcgctctgc taatcctgtt accagtggct gctgccagtg gcgataagtc
     3781 gtgtcttacc gggttggact caagacgata gttaccggat aaggcgcagc ggtcgggctg
     3841 aacggggggt tcgtgcacac agcccagctt ggagcgaacg acctacaccg aactgagata
     3901 cctacagcgt gagctatgag aaagcgccac gcttcccgaa gggagaaagg cggacaggta
     3961 tccggtaagc ggcagggtcg gaacaggaga gcgcacgagg gagcttccag ggggaaacgc
     4021 ctggtatctt tatagtcctg tcgggtttcg ccacctctga cttgagcgtc gatttttgtg
     4081 atgctcgtca ggggggcgga gcctatggaa aaacgccagc aacgcggcct ttttacggtt
     4141 cctggccttt tgctggcctt ttgctcacat gtt
//
