>Addgene plasmid #132091 | pDONR221_SLC2A10 | depositor partial sequence | sequence record 253582 | Codon-optimized ORF of SLC2A10
ATGGGACACTCCCCACCTGTGCTGCCACTGTGCGCATCCGTGTCTCTGCTGGGAGGACTGACCTTCGGCT
ACGAGCTGGCCGTGATCTCTGGCGCCCTGCTGCCACTGCAGCTGGACTTTGGCCTGAGCTGCCTGGAGCA
GGAGTTCCTGGTGGGATCCCTGCTGCTGGGCGCCCTGCTGGCCTCTCTGGTGGGCGGCTTTCTGATCGAT
TGTTATGGCAGGAAGCAGGCCATCCTGGGATCCAACCTGGTGCTGCTGGCAGGATCTCTGACCCTGGGAC
TGGCAGGAAGCCTGGCATGGCTGGTGCTGGGCCGCGCCGTGGTGGGCTTCGCCATCAGCCTGAGCTCCAT
GGCCTGCTGTATCTACGTGTCCGAGCTGGTGGGACCTAGGCAGAGAGGCGTGCTGGTGTCCCTGTATGAG
GCCGGCATCACCGTGGGCATCCTGCTGTCTTACGCCCTGAATTATGCACTGGCAGGAACCCCATGGGGAT
GGAGGCACATGTTTGGATGGGCAACAGCACCAGCCGTGCTGCAGAGCCTGTCCCTGCTGTTCCTGCCTGC
AGGAACAGACGAGACCGCAACACACAAGGATCTGATCCCTCTGCAGGGAGGAGAGGCACCAAAGCTGGGA
CCTGGCAGGCCACGCTACTCCTTTCTGGACCTGTTCCGGGCCAGAGATAACATGAGGGGAAGGACCACAG
TGGGACTGGGACTGGTGCTGTTTCAGCAGCTGACCGGCCAGCCCAACGTGCTGTGCTATGCCTCCACAAT
CTTTTCTAGCGTGGGATTCCACGGAGGATCCTCTGCCGTGCTGGCATCTGTGGGACTGGGAGCAGTGAAG
GTGGCAGCCACCCTGACAGCAATGGGACTGGTGGACAGAGCAGGCCGGAGAGCCCTGCTGCTGGCAGGAT
GCGCCCTGATGGCCCTGTCTGTGAGCGGAATCGGACTGGTGAGCTTCGCCGTGCCCATGGATAGCGGACC
TTCCTGTCTGGCAGTGCCAAACGCAACCGGACAGACAGGCCTGCCTGGCGACTCCGGCCTGCTGCAGGAT
AGCTCCCTGCCACCCATCCCAAGGACCAATGAGGACCAGAGGGAGCCAATCCTGAGCACCGCCAAGAAGA
CAAAGCCACACCCCAGGAGCGGCGATCCCTCCGCCCCTCCACGCCTGGCCCTGTCTAGCGCCCTGCCAGG
ACCACCTCTGCCAGCAAGGGGACACGCACTGCTGAGATGGACCGCCCTGCTGTGCCTGATGGTGTTCGTG
AGCGCCTTCAGCTTCGGCTTCGGCCCTGTGACATGGCTGGTGCTGTCTGAGATCTACCCAGTGGAGATCC
GGGGCAGAGCCTTTGCCTTCTGTAACAGCTTTAATTGGGCCGCCAACCTGTTTATCTCCCTGTCTTTCCT
GGACCTGATCGGCACCATCGGCCTGAGCTGGACATTCCTGCTGTACGGACTGACCGCCGTGCTGGGACTG
GGCTTTATCTATCTGTTCGTGCCCGAGACAAAGGGCCAGAGCCTGGCCGAGATCGATCAGCAGTTCCAGA
AGAGGCGCTTTACCCTGTCCTTCGGCCACCGGCAGAATTCTACAGGCATCCCTTATAGCAGAATCGAGAT
CTCCGCCGCCTCT
